>Addgene plasmid #239562 | pFUW mTagBFP2 | addgene full sequence | sequence record 477262 | Addgene NGS Result
CGTCGACGGATCGGGAGATCTCCCGATCCCCTATGGTGCACTCTCAGTACAATCTGCTCTGATGCCGCAT
AGTTAAGCCAGTATCTGCTCCCTGCTTGTGTGTTGGAGGTCGCTGAGTAGTGCGCGAGCAAAATTTAAGC
TACAACAAGGCAAGGCTTGACCGACAATTGCATGAAGAATCTGCTTAGGGTTAGGCGTTTTGCGCTGCTT
CGCGATGTACGGGCCAGATATACGCGTTGACATTGATTATTGACTAGTTATTAATAGTAATCAATTACGG
GGTCATTAGTTCATAGCCCATATATGGAGTTCCGCGTTACATAACTTACGGTAAATGGCCCGCCTGGCTG
ACCGCCCAACGACCCCCGCCCATTGACGTCAATAATGACGTATGTTCCCATAGTAACGCCAATAGGGACT
TTCCATTGACGTCAATGGGTGGAGTATTTACGGTAAACTGCCCACTTGGCAGTACATCAAGTGTATCATA
TGCCAAGTACGCCCCCTATTGACGTCAATGACGGTAAATGGCCCGCCTGGCATTATGCCCAGTACATGAC
CTTATGGGACTTTCCTACTTGGCAGTACATCTACGTATTAGTCATCGCTATTACCATGGTGATGCGGTTT
TGGCAGTACATCAATGGGCGTGGATAGCGGTTTGACTCACGGGGATTTCCAAGTCTCCACCCCATTGACG
TCAATGGGAGTTTGTTTTGGCACCAAAATCAACGGGACTTTCCAAAATGTCGTAACAACTCCGCCCCATT
GACGCAAATGGGCGGTAGGCGTGTACGGTGGGAGGTCTATATAAGCAGCGCGTTTTGCCTGTACTGGGTC
TCTCTGGTTAGACCAGATCTGAGCCTGGGAGCTCTCTGGCTAACTAGGGAACCCACTGCTTAAGCCTCAA
TAAAGCTTGCCTTGAGTGCTTCAAGTAGTGTGTGCCCGTCTGTTGTGTGACTCTGGTAACTAGAGATCCC
TCAGACCCTTTTAGTCAGTGTGGAAAATCTCTAGCAGTGGCGCCCGAACAGGGACTTGAAAGCGAAAGGG
AAACCAGAGGAGCTCTCTCGACGCAGGACTCGGCTTGCTGAAGCGCGCACGGCAAGAGGCGAGGGGCGGC
GACTGGTGAGTACGCCAAAAATTTTGACTAGCGGAGGCTAGAAGGAGAGAGATGGGTGCGAGAGCGTCAG
TATTAAGCGGGGGAGAATTAGATCGCGATGGGAAAAAATTCGGTTAAGGCCAGGGGGAAAGAAAAAATAT
AAATTAAAACATATAGTATGGGCAAGCAGGGAGCTAGAACGATTCGCAGTTAATCCTGGCCTGTTAGAAA
CATCAGAAGGCTGTAGACAAATACTGGGACAGCTACAACCATCCCTTCAGACAGGATCAGAAGAACTTAG
ATCATTATATAATACAGTAGCAACCCTCTATTGTGTGCATCAAAGGATAGAGATAAAAGACACCAAGGAA
GCTTTAGACAAGATAGAGGAAGAGCAAAACAAAAGTAAGACCACCGCACAGCAAGCGGCCGCTGATCTTC
AGACCTGGAGGAGGAGATATGAGGGACAATTGGAGAAGTGAATTATATAAATATAAAGTAGTAAAAATTG
AACCATTAGGAGTAGCACCCACCAAGGCAAAGAGAAGAGTGGTGCAGAGAGAAAAAAGAGCAGTGGGAAT
AGGAGCTTTGTTCCTTGGGTTCTTGGGAGCAGCAGGAAGCACTATGGGCGCAGCGTCAATGACGCTGACG
GTACAGGCCAGACAATTATTGTCTGGTATAGTGCAGCAGCAGAACAATTTGCTGAGGGCTATTGAGGCGC
AACAGCATCTGTTGCAACTCACAGTCTGGGGCATCAAGCAGCTCCAGGCAAGAATCCTGGCTGTGGAAAG
ATACCTAAAGGATCAACAGCTCCTGGGGATTTGGGGTTGCTCTGGAAAACTCATTTGCACCACTGCTGTG
CCTTGGAATGCTAGTTGGAGTAATAAATCTCTGGAACAGATTTGGAATCACACGACCTGGATGGAGTGGG
ACAGAGAAATTAACAATTACACAAGCTTAATACACTCCTTAATTGAAGAATCGCAAAACCAGCAAGAAAA
GAATGAACAAGAATTATTGGAATTAGATAAATGGGCAAGTTTGTGGAATTGGTTTAACATAACAAATTGG
CTGTGGTATATAAAATTATTCATAATGATAGTAGGAGGCTTGGTAGGTTTAAGAATAGTTTTTGCTGTAC
TTTCTATAGTGAATAGAGTTAGGCAGGGATATTCACCATTATCGTTTCAGACCCACCTCCCAACCCCGAG
GGGACCCGACAGGCCCGAAGGAATAGAAGAAGAAGGTGGAGAGAGAGACAGAGACAGATCCATTCGATTA
GTGAACGGATCGGCACTGCGTGCGCCAATTCTGCAGACAAATGGCAGTATTCATCCACAATTTTAAAAGA
AAAGGGGGGATTGGGGGGTACAGTGCAGGGGAAAGAATAGTAGACATAATAGCAACAGACATACAAACTA
AAGAATTACAAAAACAAATTACAAAAATTCAAAATTTTCGGGTTTATTACAGGGACAGCAGAGATCCAGT
TTGGTTAATTAACCCGTGTCGGCTCCAGATCTGGCCTCCGCGCCGGGTTTTGGCGCCTCCCGCGGGCGCC
CCCCTCCTCACGGCGAGCGCTGCCACGTCAGACGAAGGGCGCAGCGAGCGTCCTGATCCTTCCGCCCGGA
CGCTCAGGACAGCGGCCCGCTGCTCATAAGACTCGGCCTTAGAACCCCAGTATCAGCAGAAGGACATTTT
AGGACGGGACTTGGGTGACTCTAGGGCACTGGTTTTCTTTCCAGAGAGCGGAACAGGCGAGGAAAAGTAG
TCCCTTCTCGGCGATTCTGCGGAGGGATCTCCGTGGGGCGGTGAACGCCGATGATTATATAAGGACGCGC
CGGGTGTGGCACAGCTAGTTCCGTCGCAGCCGGGATTTGGGTCGCGGTTCTTGTTTGTGGATCGCTGTGA
TCGTCACTTGGTGAGTAGCGGGCTGCTGGGCTGGCCGGGGCTTTCGTGGCCGCCGGGCCGCTCGGTGGGA
CGGAAGCGTGTGGAGAGACCGCCAAGGGCTGTAGTCTGGGTCCGCGAGCAAGGTTGCCCTGAACTGGGGG
TTGGGGGGAGCGCAGCAAAATGGCGGCTGTTCCCGAGTCTTGAATGGAAGACGCTTGTGAGGCGGGCTGT
GAGGTCGTTGAAACAAGGTGGGGGGCATGGTGGGCGGCAAGAACCCAAGGTCTTGAGGCCTTCGCTAATG
CGGGAAAGCTCTTATTCGGGTGAGATGGGCTGGGGCACCATCTGGGGACCCTGACGTGAAGTTTGTCACT
GACTGGAGAACTCGGTTTGTCGTCTGTTGCGGGGGCGGCAGTTATGGCGGTGCCGTTGGGCAGTGCACCC
GTACCTTTGGGAGCGCGCGCCCTCGTCGTGTCGTGACGTCACCCGTTCTGTTGGCTTATAATGCAGGGTG
GGGCCACCTGCCGGTAGGTGTGCGGTAGGCTTTTCTCCGTCGCAGGACGCAGGGTTCGGGCCTAGGGTAG
GCTCTCCTGAATCGACAGGCGCCGGACCTCTGGTGAGGGGAGGGATAAGTGAGGCGTCAGTTTCTTTGGT
CGGTTTTATGTACCTATCTTCTTAAGTAGCTGAAGCTCCGGTTTTGAACTATGCGCTCGGGGTTGGCGAG
TGTGTTTTGTGAAGTTTTTTAGGCACCTTTTGAAATGTAATCATTTGGGTCAATATGTAATTTTCAGTGT
TAGACTAGTAAATTGTCCGCTAAATTCTGGCCGTTTTTGGCTTTTTTGTTAGACGAAGCTTGGGCCCGGG
AATTAATTATTAAGGCCACCATGGTGTCTAAGGGCGAAGAGCTGATTAAGGAGAACATGCACATGAAGCT
GTACATGGAGGGCACCGTGGACAACCATCACTTCAAGTGCACATCCGAGGGCGAAGGCAAGCCCTACGAG
GGCACCCAGACCATGAGAATCAAGGTGGTCGAGGGCGGCCCTCTCCCCTTCGCCTTCGACATCCTGGCTA
CTAGCTTCCTCTACGGCAGCAAGACCTTCATCAACCACACCCAGGGCATCCCCGACTTCTTCAAGCAGTC
CTTCCCTGAGGGCTTCACATGGGAGAGAGTCACCACATACGAAGACGGGGGCGTGCTGACCGCTACCCAG
GACACCAGCCTCCAGGACGGCTGCCTCATCTACAACGTCAAGATCAGAGGGGTGAACTTCACATCCAACG
GCCCTGTGATGCAGAAGAAAACACTCGGCTGGGAGGCCTTCACCGAGACGCTGTACCCCGCTGACGGCGG
CCTGGAAGGCAGAAACGACATGGCCCTGAAGCTCGTGGGCGGGAGCCATCTGATCGCAAACGCCAAGACC
ACATATAGATCCAAGAAACCCGCTAAGAACCTCAAGATGCCTGGCGTCTACTATGTGGACTACAGACTGG
AAAGAATCAAGGAGGCCAACAACGAGACCTACGTCGAGCAGCACGAGGTGGCAGTGGCCAGATACTGCGA
CCTCCCTAGCAAACTGGGGCACAAGCTTAATCGAATTCGATATCAAGCTTATCGATAATCAACCTCTGGA
TTACAAAATTTGTGAAAGATTGACTGGTATTCTTAACTATGTTGCTCCTTTTACGCTATGTGGATACGCT
GCTTTAATGCCTTTGTATCATGCTATTGCTTCCCGTATGGCTTTCATTTTCTCCTCCTTGTATAAATCCT
GGTTGCTGTCTCTTTATGAGGAGTTGTGGCCCGTTGTCAGGCAACGTGGCGTGGTGTGCACTGTGTTTGC
TGACGCAACCCCCACTGGTTGGGGCATTGCCACCACCTGTCAGCTCCTTTCCGGGACTTTCGCTTTCCCC
CTCCCTATTGCCACGGCGGAACTCATCGCCGCCTGCCTTGCCCGCTGCTGGACAGGGGCTCGGCTGTTGG
GCACTGACAATTCCGTGGTGTTGTCGGGGAAATCATCGTCCTTTCCTTGGCTGCTCGCCTGTGTTGCCAC
CTGGATTCTGCGCGGGACGTCCTTCTGCTACGTCCCTTCGGCCCTCAATCCAGCGGACCTTCCTTCCCGC
GGCCTGCTGCCGGCTCTGCGGCCTCTTCCGCGTCTTCGCCTTCGCCCTCAGACGAGTCGGATCTCCCTTT
GGGCCGCCTCCCCGCATCGATACCGTCGACCTCGAGACCTAGAAAAACATGGAGCAATCACAAGTAGCAA
TACAGCAGCTACCAATGCTGATTGTGCCTGGCTAGAAGCACAAGAGGAGGAGGAGGTGGGTTTTCCAGTC
ACACCTCAGGTACCTTTAAGACCAATGACTTACAAGGCAGCTGTAGATCTTAGCCACTTTTTAAAAGAAA
AGGGGGGACTGGAAGGGCTAATTCACTCCCAACGAAGACAAGATATCCTTGATCTGTGGATCTACCACAC
ACAAGGCTACTTCCCTGATTGGCAGAACTACACACCAGGGCCAGGGATCAGATATCCACTGACCTTTGGA
TGGTGCTACAAGCTAGTACCAGTTGAGCAAGAGAAGGTAGAAGAAGCCAATGAAGGAGAGAACACCCGCT
TGTTACACCCTGTGAGCCTGCATGGGATGGATGACCCGGAGAGAGAAGTATTAGAGTGGAGGTTTGACAG
CCGCCTAGCATTTCATCACATGGCCCGAGAGCTGCATCCGGACTGTACTGGGTCTCTCTGGTTAGACCAG
ATCTGAGCCTGGGAGCTCTCTGGCTAACTAGGGAACCCACTGCTTAAGCCTCAATAAAGCTTGCCTTGAG
TGCTTCAAGTAGTGTGTGCCCGTCTGTTGTGTGACTCTGGTAACTAGAGATCCCTCAGACCCTTTTAGTC
AGTGTGGAAAATCTCTAGCAGGGCCCGTTTAAACCCGCTGATCAGCCTCGACTGTGCCTTCTAGTTGCCA
GCCATCTGTTGTTTGCCCCTCCCCCGTGCCTTCCTTGACCCTGGAAGGTGCCACTCCCACTGTCCTTTCC
TAATAAAATGAGGAAATTGCATCGCATTGTCTGAGTAGGTGTCATTCTATTCTGGGGGGTGGGGTGGGGC
AGGACAGCAAGGGGGAGGATTGGGAAGACAATAGCAGGCATGTGAGCAAAAGGCCAGCAAAAGGCCAGGA
ACCGTAAAAAGGCCGCGTTGCTGGCGTTTTTCCATAGGCTCCGCCCCCCTGACGAGCATCACAAAAATCG
ACGCTCAAGTCAGAGGTGGCGAAACCCGACAGGACTATAAAGATACCAGGCGTTTCCCCCTGGAAGCTCC
CTCGTGCGCTCTCCTGTTCCGACCCTGCCGCTTACCGGATACCTGTCCGCCTTTCTCCCTTCGGGAAGCG
TGGCGCTTTCTCATAGCTCACGCTGTAGGTATCTCAGTTCGGTGTAGGTCGTTCGCTCCAAGCTGGGCTG
TGTGCACGAACCCCCCGTTCAGCCCGACCGCTGCGCCTTATCCGGTAACTATCGTCTTGAGTCCAACCCG
GTAAGACACGACTTATCGCCACTGGCAGCAGCCACTGGTAACAGGATTAGCAGAGCGAGGTATGTAGGCG
GTGCTACAGAGTTCTTGAAGTGGTGGCCTAACTACGGCTACACTAGAAGAACAGTATTTGGTATCTGCGC
TCTGCTGAAGCCAGTTACCTTCGGAAAAAGAGTTGGTAGCTCTTGATCCGGCAAACAAACCACCGCTGGT
AGCGGTGGTTTTTTTGTTTGCAAGCAGCAGATTACGCGCAGAAAAAAAGGATCTCAAGAAGATCCTTTGA
TCTTTTCTACGGGGTCTGACGCTCAGTGGAACGAAAACTCACGTTAAGGGATTTTGGTCATGAGATTATC
AAAAAGGATCTTCACCTAGATCCTTTTAAATTAAAAATGAAGTTTTAAATCAATCTAAAGTATATATGAG
TAAACTTGGTCTGACAGTTACCAATGCTTAATCAGTGAGGCACCTATCTCAGCGATCTGTCTATTTCGTT
CATCCATAGTTGCCTGACTCCCCGTCGTGTAGATAACTACGATACGGGAGGGCTTACCATCTGGCCCCAG
TGCTGCAATGATACCGCGAGACCCACGCTCACCGGCTCCAGATTTATCAGCAATAAACCAGCCAGCCGGA
AGGGCCGAGCGCAGAAGTGGTCCTGCAACTTTATCCGCCTCCATCCAGTCTATTAATTGTTGCCGGGAAG
CTAGAGTAAGTAGTTCGCCAGTTAATAGTTTGCGCAACGTTGTTGCCATTGCTACAGGCATCGTGGTGTC
ACGCTCGTCGTTTGGTATGGCTTCATTCAGCTCCGGTTCCCAACGATCAAGGCGAGTTACATGATCCCCC
ATGTTGTGCAAAAAAGCGGTTAGCTCCTTCGGTCCTCCGATCGTTGTCAGAAGTAAGTTGGCCGCAGTGT
TATCACTCATGGTTATGGCAGCACTGCATAATTCTCTTACTGTCATGCCATCCGTAAGATGCTTTTCTGT
GACTGGTGAGTACTCAACCAAGTCATTCTGAGAATAGTGTATGCGGCGACCGAGTTGCTCTTGCCCGGCG
TCAATACGGGATAATACCGCGCCACATAGCAGAACTTTAAAAGTGCTCATCATTGGAAAACGTTCTTCGG
GGCGAAAACTCTCAAGGATCTTACCGCTGTTGAGATCCAGTTCGATGTAACCCACTCGTGCACCCAACTG
ATCTTCAGCATCTTTTACTTTCACCAGCGTTTCTGGGTGAGCAAAAACAGGAAGGCAAAATGCCGCAAAA
AAGGGAATAAGGGCGACACGGAAATGTTGAATACTCATACTCTTCCTTTTTCAATATTATTGAAGCATTT
ATCAGGGTTATTGTCTCATGAGCGGATACATATTTGAATGTATTTAGAAAAATAAACAAATAGGGGTTCC
GCGCACATTTCCCCGAAAAGTGCCACCTGA
Features (pLannotate 1.2.2; 19 found; start..end, strand, type, name):
     32..84      -  misc_feature   bom (fragment): basis of mobility region from pBR322
    239..618     +  enhancer       CMV enhancer: human cytomegalovirus immediate early enhancer
    619..818     +  promoter       CMV promoter: human cytomegalovirus (CMV) immediate early promoter
    836..1016    +  LTR            5' LTR (truncated): truncated 5' long terminal repeat (LTR) from HIV-1
   1063..1188    +  misc_feature   HIV-1 Ψ: packaging signal of human immunodeficiency virus type 1
   1172..1535    +  CDS            HIV-1 gag (fragment): gag protein from human immunodeficiency virus 1; gag
   1681..1914    +  misc_feature   RRE: The Rev response element (RRE) of HIV-1 allows for Rev-dependent mRNA export from the nucleus to the cytoplasm.
   2291..2391    +  CDS            Rev (fragment): human immunodeficiency virus 1 (HIV-1) Rev protein; rev; enhances nuclear export of unspliced and incompletely spliced viral mRNAs
   2441..2558    +  misc_feature   cPPT/CTS: central polypurine tract and central termination sequence of HIV-1
   2623..3834    +  promoter       UbC promoter: human ubiquitin C promoter
   3871..4581    +  CDS            mTagBFP2: mTagBFP2 is a basic (constitutively fluorescent) blue fluorescent protein published in 2011, derived from Entacmaea quadricolor. It is reported to be a very rapidly-maturing monomer with very low acid sensitivity.
   4583..4607    +  misc_feature   MCS (fragment): pBluescript multiple cloning site
   4607..5195    +  misc_feature   WPRE: woodchuck hepatitis virus posttranscriptional regulatory element
   5132..5713    +  CDS            nef (fragment): NEF_HV1H2 - Experimental evidence at protein level: Swiss-Prot protein existence level 1. Extracellular Nef protein targets CD4(+) T-lymphocytes for apoptosis by interacting with CXCR4 surface receptors. From Human immunodeficiency virus type 1 group M subtype B (isolate HXB2) (HIV-1).
   5720..5900    +  LTR            5' LTR (truncated): truncated 5' long terminal repeat (LTR) from HIV-1
   5932..6043    +  polyA_signal   bGH poly(A) signal: bovine growth hormone polyadenylation signal
   6189..6777    -  rep_origin     ori: high-copy-number ColE1/pMB1/pBR322/pUC origin of replication
   6948..7808    -  CDS            AmpR: β-lactamase; bla; confers resistance to ampicillin, carbenicillin, and related antibiotics
   7809..7913    -  promoter       AmpR promoter: bla
