[The description below was written by a language model from this plasmid's Addgene catalogue record and pLannotate feature annotations shown in this document.]
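Description:
pFUW mTagBFP2 is a lentiviral transfer plasmid built on the pFUW backbone for constitutive, untargeted (cytosolic) expression of the blue fluorescent protein mTagBFP2 in mammalian cells. In bacteria it is maintained through a high-copy ColE1/pUC-type origin and selected with ampicillin via the β-lactamase gene and its own promoter; a fragment of the pBR322 bom region is also present.

The viral portion begins with a CMV enhancer/promoter fused to a truncated HIV-1 5' LTR, an arrangement that drives transcription of the genomic RNA in packaging cells. It is followed by the Ψ packaging signal with an adjoining gag fragment, the Rev response element for Rev-dependent nuclear export of the unspliced genome, and the cPPT/CTS, which aids nuclear import and transduction. The internal expression cassette uses the human ubiquitin C (UbC) promoter to drive mTagBFP2, a fast-maturing monomeric blue protein derived from Entacmaea quadricolor. The depositor notes that the stop codon falls eight amino acids past the end of the BFP sequence, so the product carries a short C-terminal extension, apparently read from the residual polylinker fragment annotated immediately downstream. A WPRE follows to enhance transcript stability and expression, then a nef-derived fragment, a truncated downstream LTR, and a bGH polyadenylation signal.

The sequenced record is 7,940 nt, shorter than the sum of the catalogued backbone and insert sizes; the record does not explain this discrepancy. The plasmid comes from a set of modular, genetically encoded subcellular probes and serves as a cytosolic blue marker deliverable by lentiviral transduction.
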