Addgene plasmid #239562: pFUW mTagBFP2
Purpose: Cytosolic expression of mTagBFP2
Depositing lab: Tim Ahfeldt & Joel Blanchard. Depositing organization: Icahn School of Medicine at Mount Sinai. Publication: Genetically encoded and modular subcellular organelle probes reveal dysfunction in lysosomes and mitochondria driven by PRKN knockout. Goldman, C., Kareva, T., Sarrafha, L., Schuldt, B.R., Sahasrabudhe, A., Ahfeldt, T., and Blanchard, J.W. iScience 28 (2025) 10.1016/j.isci.2025.112816.
Backbone
  Vector backbone: pFUW
  Backbone size w/o insert (bp): 9221
  Vector type: Lentiviral
Growth in bacteria
  Bacterial resistance: Ampicillin, 100 μg/mL
  Growth temperature: 37°C
  Growth strain: NEB Stable
  Copy number: High Copy
Gene/Insert
  Gene/Insert name: mTagBFP2
  Species: Entacmaea quadricolor
  Insert size (bp): 717
  Promoter: UbC
  Cloning method: Gibson Cloning
  Sequencing primers: 5′ hUBCpro-F; 3′ WPRE-R
Terms and licenses: Academic/Nonprofit Terms; Industry Terms: Not Available to Industry
Depositor comments: Stop codon 8AA after end of BFP sequence
How to cite: pFUW mTagBFP2 was a gift from Tim Ahfeldt & Joel Blanchard (Addgene plasmid # 239562 ; http://n2t.net/addgene:239562 ; RRID:Addgene_239562)
