>Addgene plasmid #239562 | pFUW mTagBFP2 | depositor partial sequence | sequence record 471325 | mTagBFP2
GCCACCATGGTGTCTAAGGGCGAAGAGCTGATTAAGGAGAACATGCACATGAAGCTGTACATGGAGGGCA
CCGTGGACAACCATCACTTCAAGTGCACATCCGAGGGCGAAGGCAAGCCCTACGAGGGCACCCAGACCAT
GAGAATCAAGGTGGTCGAGGGCGGCCCTCTCCCCTTCGCCTTCGACATCCTGGCTACTAGCTTCCTCTAC
GGCAGCAAGACCTTCATCAACCACACCCAGGGCATCCCCGACTTCTTCAAGCAGTCCTTCCCTGAGGGCT
TCACATGGGAGAGAGTCACCACATACGAAGACGGGGGCGTGCTGACCGCTACCCAGGACACCAGCCTCCA
GGACGGCTGCCTCATCTACAACGTCAAGATCAGAGGGGTGAACTTCACATCCAACGGCCCTGTGATGCAG
AAGAAAACACTCGGCTGGGAGGCCTTCACCGAGACGCTGTACCCCGCTGACGGCGGCCTGGAAGGCAGAA
ACGACATGGCCCTGAAGCTCGTGGGCGGGAGCCATCTGATCGCAAACGCCAAGACCACATATAGATCCAA
GAAACCCGCTAAGAACCTCAAGATGCCTGGCGTCTACTATGTGGACTACAGACTGGAAAGAATCAAGGAG
GCCAACAACGAGACCTACGTCGAGCAGCACGAGGTGGCAGTGGCCAGATACTGCGACCTCCCTAGCAAAC
TGGGGCACAAGCTTAAT
